>Addgene plasmid #22185 | pEBG-TFII-I deltaBR | addgene partial sequence | sequence record 27997 | 22185 with hTFII-I_F2
CCCACAGAAGATTCTGGCATTTCCCTGGAAATGGCAGCTGTGACAGTAAAGGAAGAATCAGAAGATCCTG
ATTATTATCAATATAACATTCAAGGAAGCCACCATTCTTCAGAGGGCAATGAAGGCACAGAAATGGAAGT
ACCAGCAGAAGATGATGATTATTCTCCACCGTCTAAGAGACCAAAGGCCAATGAGCTACCGCAGCCACCA
GTCCCGGAACCCGCCAATGCTGAGTTCAACTTCGAGAAATGGAATGCTCGCATCACTGATCTACGTAAAC
AAGTTGAAGAATTGTTTGAAAGGAAATATGCTCAAGCCATAAAAGCCAAAGGTCCGGTGACGATCCCGTA
CCCTCTTTTCCAGTCTCATGTTGAAGATCTTTATGTAGAAGGACTTCCTGAAGGAATTCCTTTTAAAAGG
CCATCTACTTACGGAATTCCTCGCCTGGAGAGGATATTACTTGCAAAGGAAAGGATTCGTTTTGTGATTA
AGAAACATGAGCTTCTGAATTCAACACGTGAAGATTTACAGCTTGATAAGCCAGCTTCAGGAGTAAAGGA
AGAATGGTATGCCAGAATCACTAAATTAAGAAAGATGGTGGATCAGCTTTTCTGCAAAAAATTTGCGGAA
GCCTTGGGGAGCACTGAAGCCAAGGCTGTACCGTACCAAAAATTTGAGGCACACCCGAATGATCTGTACG
TGGAAGGACTGCCAGAAAACATTCCTTTCCGAAGTCCCTCATGGTATGGAATCCCAAGGCTGGAAAAAAT
CATTCAAGTGGGCAATCGAATTAAATTTGTTATTAAAAGACCAGAACTTCTGACTCACAGTACCACTGAA
GTTACTCAGCCAAGAACGAATACACCAGTCAAAGA
