>Addgene plasmid #22185 | pEBG-TFII-I deltaBR | addgene partial sequence | sequence record 27998 | 22185 with pGEX5
CTGGTTCCGCGTGGATCCACCATGGGCAGCAGCCATCATCATCATCATCACAGCAGCGGCCTGGTGCCGC
GCGGCAGCCATATGGCCCAAGTTGCAATGTCCACCCTCCCCGTTGAAGATGAGGAGTCCTCGGAGAGCAG
GATGGTGGTGACATTCCTCATGTCAGCTCTCGAGTCCATGTGTAAAGAACTGGCCAAGTCCAAAGCCGAA
GTGGCCTGCATTGCAGTGTATGAAACAGACGTGTTTGTCGTCGGAACTGAAAGAGGACGTGCTTTTGTCA
ATACCAGAAAGGATTTTCAAAAAGATTTTGTAAAATATTGTGTTGAAGAAGAAGAAAAAGCTGCAGAGAT
GCATAAAATGAAATCTACAACCCAGGCAAATCGGATGAGTGTAGATGCTGTAGAAATTGAAACACTCAGA
AAAACAGTTGAGGACTATTTCTGCTTTTGCTATGGGAAAGCTTTAGGCAAATCCACAGTGGTACCTGTAC
CATATGAGAAGATGCTGCGAGACCAGTCGGCTGTGGTAGTGCAGGGGCTTCCGGAAGGTGTTGCCTTTAA
ACACCCCGAGAACTATGATCTTGCAACCCTGAAATGGATTTTGGAGAACAAAGCAGGAATTTCATTCATC
ATTAAGAGACCTTTTTTAGAGCCAAAGAAGCATGT
