[The description below was written by a language model from this plasmid's Addgene catalogue record.]
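Description:
pEBG-TFII-I deltaBR is a mammalian expression plasmid built on the pEBG backbone (about 6 kb without insert) that carries a roughly 2.9 kb human TFII-I (GTF2I) coding sequence. It is propagated in E. coli under ampicillin selection. The record does not list the origin of replication, copy number or any mammalian selection marker. The promoter is also not stated explicitly, although an EF-1α forward primer is listed for 5′ sequencing, which suggests that an EF-1α promoter lies upstream of the fusion cassette. The insert was placed by restriction cloning between Acc65I and SnaBI sites, and it is not recorded whether those sites survived.

The encoded protein is TFII-I fused at its N terminus to glutathione S-transferase (GST), which allows the protein expressed in mammalian cells to be captured on glutathione resin for pull-down or purification and detected with anti-GST reagents. The depositor notes that a His tag may also sit N-terminal to the insert, but this is unconfirmed. The defining feature is the "deltaBR" mutation, a deletion of amino acids 301–306. Going by the construct name and the associated structure-function study of the N-terminal end, basic region and I-repeats of TFII-I, this deletion removes the basic region of this multifunctional transcription factor. The plasmid is therefore suited to comparing the mutant with wild-type TFII-I in transfected mammalian cells, to test what the basic region contributes to the protein's activities. No feature table was provided, so the finer element layout cannot be described.
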