Addgene plasmid #22185: pEBG-TFII-I deltaBR
Depositing lab: Ananda Roy. Depositing organization: Tufts University. Publication: Structure-function analysis of TFII-I. Roles of the N-terminal end, basic region, and I-repeats. Cheriyath V, Roy AL. J Biol Chem. 2001 Mar 16. 276(11):8377-83. 10.1074/jbc.M008411200 PubMed 11113127.
Backbone
  Vector backbone: pEBG
  Backbone size w/o insert (bp): 6000
  Vector type: Mammalian Expression
Growth in bacteria
  Bacterial resistance: Ampicillin, 100 μg/mL
  Growth temperature: 37°C
  Growth strain: DH5alpha
  Copy number: Unknown
Gene/Insert
  Gene/Insert name: TFII-I
  Species: H. sapiens (human)
  Insert size (bp): 2900
  Mutation: Deleted amino acids 301-306
  Entrez Gene: GTF2I (a.k.a. BAP135, BTKAP1, DIWS, GTFII-I, IB291, SPIN, TFII-I, WBS, WBSCR6)
  Tag / fusion protein: GST (N terminal on insert)
  Cloning method: Restriction Enzyme; 5′ cloning site Acc65I (unknown if destroyed); 3′ cloning site SnaB1 (unknown if destroyed)
  Sequencing primers: 5′ EF-1a Forward
Terms and licenses: Academic/Nonprofit Terms; Industry Terms: Not Available to Industry
Depositor comments: There may be a His tag N-terminal to the insert.
How to cite: pEBG-TFII-I deltaBR was a gift from Ananda Roy (Addgene plasmid # 22185 ; http://n2t.net/addgene:22185 ; RRID:Addgene_22185)
